Addgene plasmid #32446: CMV-G-GECO1.2
Purpose: Mammalian expression of green fluorescent genetically encoded Ca2+ indicator for optical imaging (version 1.2)
Depositing lab: Robert Campbell. Publication: An Expanded Palette of Genetically Encoded Ca2+ Indicators. Zhao Y, Araki S, Wu J, Teramoto T, Chang YF, Nakano M, Abdelfattah AS, Fujiwara M, Ishihara T, Nagai T, Campbell RE. Science. 2011 Sep 30;333(6051):1888-91. doi: 10.1126/science.1208592 PubMed 21903779.
Backbone
  Vector backbone: Customized Vector
  Backbone size w/o insert (bp): 3200
  Vector type: Mammalian Expression
Growth in bacteria
  Bacterial resistance: Ampicillin, 100 μg/mL
  Growth temperature: 37°C
  Growth strain: DH10B
  Copy number: High Copy
Gene/Insert
  Gene/Insert name: G-GECO1.2 (alt name: green intensiometric genetically encoded Ca2+-indicators for optical imaging version 1.2)
  Insert size (bp): 1257
  Mutation: GCaMP3 K69E/N77Y/D86G/K119I/L173Q/D260G/S404G/E430V
  GenBank ID: JN258415
  Promoter: CMV
  Cloning method: Restriction Enzyme; 5′ cloning site BamHI (not destroyed); 3′ cloning site EcoRI (not destroyed)
  Sequencing primers: 5′ TAATACGACTCACTATAGGG; 3′ TAGAAGGCACAGTCGAGG
Terms and licenses: Academic/Nonprofit Terms; Industry Terms: Not Available to Industry
Depositor comments: Note: Could not make stable cell line using this vector.
How to cite: CMV-G-GECO1.2 was a gift from Robert Campbell (Addgene plasmid # 32446 ; http://n2t.net/addgene:32446 ; RRID:Addgene_32446)
