[The description below was written by a language model from this plasmid's Addgene catalogue record and the feature table of its GenBank file.]
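Description:
CMV-G-GECO1.2 is a compact mammalian expression plasmid of about 4.5 kb, built on a customized backbone of roughly 3.2 kb, that drives expression of the green fluorescent genetically encoded calcium indicator G-GECO1.2. It is propagated in E. coli through a high-copy ColE1/pUC-type origin and selected with ampicillin via the beta-lactamase gene under its own promoter. The feature table shows no mammalian selection marker. This fits the depositor's comment that a stable cell line could not be made with this vector, and suggests it is suited to transient transfection.

The 1257 bp insert, cloned between BamHI and EcoRI sites that remain intact, lies on the complementary strand of the recorded sequence. It is transcribed from the human cytomegalovirus immediate-early enhancer and promoter and terminated by the bovine growth hormone polyadenylation signal. A T7 promoter sits between the CMV promoter and the coding region, and an SP6 promoter lies beyond its 3' end; both provide common sequencing primer sites and the T7 promoter could in principle support in vitro transcription.

The annotated parts of the open reading frame reflect the GCaMP-type architecture: a calmodulin-binding peptide from smooth muscle myosin light chain kinase at the N-terminal end, a GFP-derived region marked only by an EGFP primer site, and calmodulin at the C-terminal end. G-GECO1.2 is recorded as a GCaMP3 derivative carrying eight substitutions (K69E, N77Y, D86G, K119I, L173Q, D260G, S404G, E430V). It is an intensiometric sensor, reporting Ca2+ through a change in green fluorescence intensity as calmodulin engages the peptide, and is used for optical imaging of calcium dynamics in mammalian cells.
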