LOCUS       Exported 4457 bp ds-DNA circular SYN 12-MAY-2021
DEFINITION  Mammalian expression of green fluorescent genetically encoded Ca2+
            indicator for optical imaging (version 1.2).
ACCESSION   .
VERSION     .
KEYWORDS    CMV-G-GECO1.2
SOURCE      synthetic DNA construct
  ORGANISM  synthetic DNA construct
REFERENCE   1 (bases 1 to 4457)
  AUTHORS   Zhao Y, Araki S, Wu J, Teramoto T, Chang YF, Nakano M, Abdelfattah
            AS, Fujiwara M, Ishihara T, Nagai T, Campbell RE
  TITLE     An Expanded Palette of Genetically Encoded Ca2+ Indicators.
  JOURNAL   Science. 2011 Sep 8.
  PUBMED    21903779
REFERENCE   2 (bases 1 to 4457)
  AUTHORS   .
  TITLE     Direct Submission
  JOURNAL   Exported May 12, 2021 from SnapGene Server 1.1.58
            http://www.snapgene.com
FEATURES             Location/Qualifiers
     source          1..4457
                     /organism="synthetic DNA construct"
                     /mol_type="other DNA"
     polyA_signal    42..266
                     /label=bGH poly(A) signal
                     /note="bovine growth hormone polyadenylation signal"
     primer_bind     255..272
                     /label=BGH-rev
                     /note="Bovine growth hormone terminator, reverse primer.
                     Also called BGH reverse"
     promoter        292..310
                     /label=SP6 promoter
                     /note="promoter for bacteriophage SP6 RNA polymerase"
     primer_bind     292..309
                     /label=SP6
                     /note="SP6 promoter, forward primer"
     CDS             complement(371..814)
                     /codon_start=1
                     /product="calcium-binding protein"
                     /label=calmodulin
                     /translation="DQLTEEQIAEFKEAFSLFDKDGDGTITTKELGTVMRSLGQNPTEA
                     ELQDMINEVDADGDGTIDFPEFLTMMARKMKDTDSEEEIREAFRVFDKDGNGYIGAAEL
                     RHVMTNLGEKLTDEEVDEMIRVADIDGDGQVNYEEFVQMMTAK"
     primer_bind     complement(1322..1343)
                     /label=EGFP-C
                     /note="EGFP, forward primer"
     CDS             complement(1556..1612)
                     /codon_start=1
                     /product="calmodulin-binding peptide from avian smooth
                     muscle myosin light chain kinase"
                     /label=calmodulin-binding peptide
                     /translation="RRKWNKTGHAVRAIGRLSS"
     primer_bind     complement(1661..1680)
                     /label=T7
                     /note="T7 promoter, forward primer"
     promoter        complement(1662..1680)
                     /label=T7 promoter
                     /note="promoter for bacteriophage T7 RNA polymerase"
     promoter        complement(1725..1928)
                     /label=CMV promoter
                     /note="human cytomegalovirus (CMV) immediate early
                     promoter"
     primer_bind     complement(1754..1774)
                     /label=CMV-F
                     /note="Human CMV immediate early promoter, forward primer"
     enhancer        1929..2308
                     /label=CMV enhancer
                     /note="human cytomegalovirus immediate early enhancer"
     primer_bind     2480..2499
                     /label=pRS-marker
                     /note="pRS vectors, use to sequence yeast selectable
                     marker"
     promoter        2574..2678
                     /gene="bla"
                     /label=AmpR promoter
     CDS             2679..3539
                     /codon_start=1
                     /gene="bla"
                     /product="beta-lactamase"
                     /label=AmpR
                     /note="confers resistance to ampicillin, carbenicillin, and
                     related antibiotics"
                     /translation="MSIQHFRVALIPFFAAFCLPVFAHPETLVKVKDAEDQLGARVGYI
                     ELDLNSGKILESFRPEERFPMMSTFKVLLCGAVLSRIDAGQEQLGRRIHYSQNDLVEYS
                     PVTEKHLTDGMTVRELCSAAITMSDNTAANLLLTTIGGPKELTAFLHNMGDHVTRLDRW
                     EPELNEAIPNDERDTTMPVAMATTLRKLLTGELLTLASRQQLIDWMEADKVAGPLLRSA
                     LPAGWFIADKSGAGERGSRGIIAALGPDGKPSRIVVIYTTGSQATMDERNRQIAEIGAS
                     LIKHW"
     primer_bind     complement(2897..2916)
                     /label=Amp-R
                     /note="Ampicillin resistance gene, reverse primer"
     rep_origin      3710..4298
                     /direction=RIGHT
                     /label=ori
                     /note="high-copy-number ColE1/pMB1/pBR322/pUC origin of
                     replication"
     primer_bind     4199..4218
                     /label=pBR322ori-F
                     /note="pBR322 origin, forward primer"
ORIGIN
        1 ttccggacta gagccccagc tggttctttc cgcctcagaa gccatagagc ccaccgcatc
       61 cccagcatgc ctgctattgt cttcccaatc ctcccccttg ctgtcctgcc ccaccccacc
      121 ccccagaata gaatgacacc tactcagaca atgcgatgca atttcctcat tttattagga
      181 aaggacagtg ggagtggcac cttccagggt caaggaaggc acgggggagg ggcaaacaac
      241 agatggctgg caactagaag gcacagtcga ggctgatcag cgagctctag catttaggtg
      301 acactataga atagggccct ctagatgcat gctcgagcgg ccgccagtgt gatggatatc
      361 tgcagaattc ttacttcgct gtcatcattt gtacaaactc ttcgtagttt acctgaccat
      421 ccccatcgat gtctgctacc ctgatcattt catcaacctc ttcatctgtt aacttctctc
      481 caaggtttgt catcacgtgg cgaagctctg ctgcgccgat gtagccattg ccgtccttat
      541 caaacacacg gaacgcttct ctaatttctt cttcactgtc tgtgtctttc atttttcttg
      601 ccatcattgt caggaactca gggaagtcga ttgtgccgtc accgtcggca tctacttcat
      661 tgatcatgtc ctgcagctct gcttctgtgg ggttctgccc cagagaccgc atcaccgtcc
      721 ccagctcctt ggttgttatc gtcccatccc cgtccttgtc aaatagggag aaagcctctt
      781 taaattctgc gatctgctct tcagtcagtt ggtcacgcgt gttgtactcc agcttgtgcc
      841 ccaggatgtt gccgtcctcc ttgaagtcga tgcccttcag ctcgatgcgg ttcaccaggg
      901 tgtcgccctc gaacttcacc tcggcgcggg tcttgtagtt gccgtcgccc ttgaagaaga
      961 tggtgcgctc ctggatgtag ccttcgggca tggcggactt gaagaagtcg tgctgcttca
     1021 tgtggtcggg gtagcggctg aagcactgca cgccgtaggt cagggtggtc acgagggtgg
     1081 gccagggcac gggcagcttg ccggtggtgc agatgaactt cagggtcagc ttgccgtagg
     1141 tggcatcgcc ctcaccctcg ccggacacgc tgaacttgtg gccgtttacg tcgccgtcca
     1201 gctcgacctg gatgggcacc accccggtga acagctcctc gcccttgctc accatggatt
     1261 cgctccctcc ggtaccgccc ttgtacagct cgtccatgcc gagagtgatc ccggcggcgg
     1321 tcacgaactc cagcaggacc atgtgatcgc gcttctcgtt ggggtctttc gaaagcatgg
     1381 actgcacgct caggtagtgg ttgtcgggca gcagcacggg gccgtcgccg atgggggtgt
     1441 tctgctggta gtggtaggcg agctgcacgc cgccgccctc gatgttgtgg cggatcttga
     1501 agtacgcctt gatgccgttc ttctgctcgt cggccttgat atagacgttc tcgagtgagc
     1561 tcagccgacc tatagctctg actgcgtgac ctgtcttatt ccacttacga cgtgatgagt
     1621 cgaccatggt ggatccgagc tcggtaccaa gcttgggtct ccctatagtg agtcgtatta
     1681 atttcgataa gccagtaagc agtgggttct ctagttagcc agagagctct gcttatatag
     1741 acctcccacc gtacacgcct accgcccatt tgcgtcaatg gggcggagtt gttacgacat
     1801 tttggaaagt cccgttgatt ttggtgccaa aacaaactcc cattgacgtc aatggggtgg
     1861 agacttggaa atccccgtga gtcaaaccgc tatccacgcc cattgatgta ctgccaaaac
     1921 cgcatcacca tggtaatagc gatgactaat acgtagatgt actgccaagt aggaaagtcc
     1981 cataaggtca tgtactgggc ataatgccag gcgggccatt taccgtcatt gacgtcaata
     2041 gggggcgtac ttggcatatg atacacttga tgtactgcca agtgggcagt ttaccgtaaa
     2101 tactccaccc attgacgtca atggaaagtc cctattggcg ttactatggg aacatacgtc
     2161 attattgacg tcaatgggcg ggggtcgttg ggcggtcagc caggcgggcc atttaccgta
     2221 agttatgtaa cgcggaactc catatatggg ctatgaacta atgaccccgt aattgattac
     2281 tattaataac tagtcaataa tcaatgtcaa cgcgtatatc tggcccgtac atcgcgaagc
     2341 agcgcaaaac gcctaaccct aagcagattc ttcatgcaat tgtcggtcaa gccttgcctt
     2401 gttgtagctt aaattttgct cgcgcactac tcagcgacct ccaacacaca agcagggagc
     2461 agatactggc ttaactatgc ggcatcagag cagattgtac tgagagtgca ccatagggga
     2521 tcgggagatc tcccgatccg tcgacgtcag gtggcacttt tcggggaaat gtgcgcggaa
     2581 cccctatttg tttatttttc taaatacatt caaatatgta tccgctcatg agacaataac
     2641 cctgataaat gcttcaataa tattgaaaaa ggaagagtat gagtattcaa catttccgtg
     2701 tcgcccttat tccctttttt gcggcatttt gccttcctgt ttttgctcac ccagaaacgc
     2761 tggtgaaagt aaaagatgct gaagatcagt tgggtgcacg agtgggttac atcgaactgg
     2821 atctcaacag cggtaagatc cttgagagtt ttcgccccga agaacgtttt ccaatgatga
     2881 gcacttttaa agttctgcta tgtggcgcgg tattatcccg tattgacgcc gggcaagagc
     2941 aactcggtcg ccgcatacac tattctcaga atgacttggt tgagtactca ccagtcacag
     3001 aaaagcatct tacggatggc atgacagtaa gagaattatg cagtgctgcc ataaccatga
     3061 gtgataacac tgcggccaac ttacttctga caacgatcgg aggaccgaag gagctaaccg
     3121 cttttttgca caacatgggg gatcatgtaa ctcgccttga tcgttgggaa ccggagctga
     3181 atgaagccat accaaacgac gagcgtgaca ccacgatgcc tgtagcaatg gcaacaacgt
     3241 tgcgcaaact attaactggc gaactactta ctctagcttc ccggcaacaa ttaatagact
     3301 ggatggaggc ggataaagtt gcaggaccac ttctgcgctc ggcccttccg gctggctggt
     3361 ttattgctga taaatctgga gccggtgagc gtgggtctcg cggtatcatt gcagcactgg
     3421 ggccagatgg taagccctcc cgtatcgtag ttatctacac gacggggagt caggcaacta
     3481 tggatgaacg aaatagacag atcgctgaga taggtgcctc actgattaag cattggtaac
     3541 tgtcagacca agtttactca tatatacttt agattgattt aaaacttcat ttttaattta
     3601 aaaggatcta ggtgaagatc ctttttgata atctcatgac caaaatccct taacgtgagt
     3661 tttcgttcca ctgagcgtca gaccccgtag aaaagatcaa aggatcttct tgagatcctt
     3721 tttttctgcg cgtaatctgc tgcttgcaaa caaaaaaacc accgctacca gcggtggttt
     3781 gtttgccgga tcaagagcta ccaactcttt ttccgaaggt aactggcttc agcagagcgc
     3841 agataccaaa tactgttctt ctagtgtagc cgtagttagg ccaccacttc aagaactctg
     3901 tagcaccgcc tacatacctc gctctgctaa tcctgttacc agtggctgct gccagtggcg
     3961 ataagtcgtg tcttaccggg ttggactcaa gacgatagtt accggataag gcgcagcggt
     4021 cgggctgaac ggggggttcg tgcacacagc ccagcttgga gcgaacgacc tacaccgaac
     4081 tgagatacct acagcgtgag ctatgagaaa gcgccacgct tcccgaaggg agaaaggcgg
     4141 acaggtatcc ggtaagcggc agggtcggaa caggagagcg cacgagggag cttccagggg
     4201 gaaacgcctg gtatctttat agtcctgtcg ggtttcgcca cctctgactt gagcgtcgat
     4261 ttttgtgatg ctcgtcaggg gggcggagcc tatggaaaaa cgccagcaac gcggcctttt
     4321 tacggttcct ggccttttgc tggccttttg ctcacatgtt ctttcctgcg ttatcccctg
     4381 attctgtgga taaccgtatt accgcctttg agtgagctga taccgctcgc cgcagccgaa
     4441 cgaccgagcg cagcgag
//
