>Addgene plasmid #32446 | CMV-G-GECO1.2 | depositor partial sequence | sequence record 37230 | G-GECO1.2
ATGGTCGACTCATCACGTCGTAAGTGGAATAAGACAGGTCACGCAGTCAGAGCTATAGGTCGGCTGAGCT
CACTCGAGAACGTCTATATCAAGGCCGACGAGCAGAAGAACGGCATCAAGGCGTACTTCAAGATCCGCCA
CAACATCGAGGGCGGCGGCGTGCAGCTCGCCTACCACTACCAGCAGAACACCCCCATCGGCGACGGCCCC
GTGCTGCTGCCCGACAACCACTACCTGAGCGTGCAGTCCATGCTTTCGAAAGACCCCAACGAGAAGCGCG
ATCACATGGTCCTGCTGGAGTTCGTGACCGCCGCCGGGATCACTCTCGGCATGGACGAGCTGTACAAGGG
CGGTACCGGAGGGAGCGAATCCATGGTGAGCAAGGGCGAGGAGCTGTTCACCGGGGTGGTGCCCATCCAG
GTCGAGCTGGACGGCGACGTAAACGGCCACAAGTTCAGCGTGTCCGGCGAGGGTGAGGGCGATGCCACCT
ACGGCAAGCTGACCCTGAAGTTCATCTGCACCACCGGCAAGCTGCCCGTGCCCTGGCCCACCCTCGTGAC
CACCCTGACCTACGGCGTGCAGTGCTTCAGCCGCTACCCCGACCACATGAAGCAGCACGACTTCTTCAAG
TCCGCCATGCCCGAAGGCTACATCCAGGAGCGCACCATCTTCTTCAAGGGCGACGGCAACTACAAGACCC
GCGCCGAGGTGAAGTTCGAGGGCGACACCCTGGTGAACCGCATCGAGCTGAAGGGCATCGACTTCAAGGA
GGACGGCAACATCCTGGGGCACAAGCTGGAGTACAACACGCGTGACCAACTGACTGAAGAGCAGATCGCA
GAATTTAAAGAGGCTTTCTCCCTATTTGACAAGGACGGGGATGGGACGATAACAACCAAGGAGCTGGGGA
CGGTGATGCGGTCTCTGGGGCAGAACCCCACAGAAGCAGAGCTGCAGGACATGATCAATGAAGTAGATGC
CGACGGTGACGGCACAATCGACTTCCCTGAGTTCCTGACAATGATGGCAAGAAAAATGAAAGACACAGAC
AGTGAAGAAGAAATTAGAGAAGCGTTCCGTGTGTTTGATAAGGACGGCAATGGCTACATCGGCGCAGCAG
AGCTTCGCCACGTGATGACAAACCTTGGAGAGAAGTTAACAGATGAAGAGGTTGATGAAATGATCAGGGT
AGCAGACATCGATGGGGATGGTCAGGTAAACTACGAAGAGTTTGTACAAATGATGACAGCGAAGTAG
