>Addgene plasmid #32446 | CMV-G-GECO1.2 | addgene partial sequence | sequence record 57645 | T7 5'-TAATACGACTCACTATAGGG-3'
TCGGATCCACCATGGTCGACTCATCACGTCGTAAGTGGAATAAGACAGGTCACGCAGTCAGAGCTATAGG
TCGGCTGAGCTCACTCGAGAACGTCTATATCAAGGCCGACGAGCAGAAGAACGGCATCAAGGCGTACTTC
AAGATCCGCCACAACATCGAGGGCGGCGGCGTGCAGCTCGCCTACCACTACCAGCAGAACACCCCCATCG
GCGACGGCCCCGTGCTGCTGCCCGACAACCACTACCTGAGCGTGCAGTCCATGCTTTCGAAAGACCCCAA
CGAGAAGCGCGATCACATGGTCCTGCTGGAGTTCGTGACCGCCGCCGGGATCACTCTCGGCATGGACGAG
CTGTACAAGGGCGGTACCGGAGGGAGCGAATCCATGGTGAGCAAGGGCGAGGAGCTGTTCACCGGGGTGG
TGCCCATCCAGGTCGAGCTGGACGGCGACGTAAACGGCCACAAGTTCAGCGTGTCCGGCGAGGGTGAGGG
CGATGCCACCTACGGCAAGCTGACCCTGAAGTTCATCTGCACCACCGGCAAGCTGCCCGTGCCCTGGCCC
ACCCTCGTGACCACCCTGACCTACGGCGTGCAGTGCTTCAGCCGCTACCCCGACCACATGAAGCAGCACG
ACTTCTTCAAGTCCGCCATGCCCGAAGGCTACATCCAGGAGCGCACCATCTTCTTCAAGGGCGACGGCAA
CTACAAGACCCGCGCCGAGGTGAAGTTCGAGGGCGACACCCTGGTGAACCGCATCGAGCTGAAGGGCATC
GACTTCAAGGAGGACGGCAACATCCTGGGGCACAAGCTGGAGTACAACACGCGTGACCAACTGACTGAAG
AGCAGATCGCAGAATTTAAAGAGGCTTTCTCCCTATTTGACA
