>Addgene plasmid #32446 | CMV-G-GECO1.2 | addgene partial sequence | sequence record 57646 | BGH-rev 5'-TAGAAGGCACAGTCGAGG-3'
ACTATAGAATAGGGCCCTCTAGATGCATGCTCGAGCGGCCGCCAGTGTGATGGATATCTGCAGAATTCTT
ACTTCGCTGTCATCATTTGTACAAACTCTTCGTAGTTTACCTGACCATCCCCATCGATGTCTGCTACCCT
GATCATTTCATCAACCTCTTCATCTGTTAACTTCTCTCCAAGGTTTGTCATCACGTGGCGAAGCTCTGCT
GCGCCGATGTAGCCATTGCCGTCCTTATCAAACACACGGAACGCTTCTCTAATTTCTTCTTCACTGTCTG
TGTCTTTCATTTTTCTTGCCATCATTGTCAGGAACTCAGGGAAGTCGATTGTGCCGTCACCGTCGGCATC
TACTTCATTGATCATGTCCTGCAGCTCTGCTTCTGTGGGGTTCTGCCCCAGAGACCGCATCACCGTCCCC
AGCTCCTTGGTTGTTATCGTCCCATCCCCGTCCTTGTCAAATAGGGAGAAAGCCTCTTTAAATTCTGCGA
TCTGCTCTTCAGTCAGTTGGTCACGCGTGTTGTACTCCAGCTTGTGCCCCAGGATGTTGCCGTCCTCCTT
GAAGTCGATGCCCTTCAGCTCGATGCGGTTCACCAGGGTGTCGCCCTCGAACTTCACCTCGGCGCGGGTC
TTGTAGTTGCCGTCGCCCTTGAAGAAGATGGTGCGCTCCTGGATGTAGCCTTCGGGCATGGCGGACTTGA
AGAAGTCGTGCTGCTTCATGTGGTCGGGGTAGCGGCTGAAGCACTGCACGCCGTAGGTCAGGGTGGTCAC
G
